Addgene plasmid #128405: pCI152-pLenti-SiT-Cas12a
Purpose: Express both AsCas12a and CRISPR arrays on single transcripts
Depositing lab: Randall Platt. Depositing organization: ETH Zurich (Swiss Federal Institute of Technology). Publication: Multiplexed genome engineering by Cas12a and CRISPR arrays encoded on single transcripts. Campa CC, Weisbach NR, Santinha AJ, Incarnato D, Platt RJ. Nat Methods. 2019 Aug 12. pii: 10.1038/s41592-019-0508-6. doi: 10.1038/s41592-019-0508-6. PubMed 31406383.
Backbone
  Vector backbone: pLenti
  Backbone size w/o insert (bp): 4800
  Total vector size (bp): 13260
  Vector type: Mammalian Expression, Lentiviral
  Selectable markers: Puromycin
Growth in bacteria
  Bacterial resistance: Ampicillin, 100 μg/mL
  Growth temperature: 37°C
  Growth strain: NEB Stable
  Copy number: Unknown
Gene/Insert
  Gene/Insert name: AsCas12a-Triplex (alt name: Cpf1)
  Insert size (bp): 4300
Resource information
  A portion of this plasmid was derived from a plasmid made by: Feng Zhang Lab (py108)
Terms and licenses: Academic/Nonprofit Terms; Industry Terms: Not Available to Industry
How to cite: pCI152-pLenti-SiT-Cas12a was a gift from Randall Platt (Addgene plasmid # 128405 ; http://n2t.net/addgene:128405 ; RRID:Addgene_128405)
