[The description below was written by a language model from this plasmid's Addgene catalogue record and pLannotate feature annotations shown in this document.]
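Description:
pCI152-pLenti-SiT-Cas12a is a third-generation-style, self-inactivating HIV-1 lentiviral transfer plasmid of about 13.3 kb, built on a pLenti backbone for mammalian expression. It is designed to express AsCas12a (Cpf1 from Acidaminococcus sp.) and a CRISPR array from a single transcript. In bacteria it replicates from a high-copy ColE1/pUC origin under ampicillin selection (AmpR with its own promoter), and it also carries an f1 origin. The viral genome is driven by a CMV enhancer/promoter fused to a truncated 5' LTR. This is followed by the Ψ packaging signal with a gag fragment, the RRE for Rev-dependent export, and the cPPT/CTS. It ends in a ΔU3 3' LTR with a downstream bGH polyadenylation signal. Outside the LTRs, an SV40/EM7-driven BleoR cassette is also annotated.

The payload lies between the cPPT and the 3' LTR in the reverse orientation relative to the viral genome. An internal CMV enhancer/promoter, followed by a T7 promoter, drives the AsCpf1 coding sequence fused to a nucleoplasmin NLS. Downstream on the same strand are a puromycin N-acetyltransferase sequence, which matches the catalogued puromycin marker, and a 3xHA tag. The feature table does not annotate how PuroR is linked to Cas12a. A WPRE and a synthetic poly(A) signal close the antisense cassette.

The insert name indicates a "Triplex" element, but neither it nor a crRNA array or cloning site is annotated. These presumably lie in the unannotated stretch between the tag and the WPRE. In single-transcript designs of this kind, Cas12a's own RNase activity excises crRNAs from the mRNA, and a triplex RNA structure is generally used to stabilise the remaining protein-coding part. The stated use is multiplexed genome engineering with puromycin selection of transduced cells.
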