Features (pLannotate 1.2.2; 37 found; start..end, strand, type, name):
     37..89      -  misc_feature   bom (fragment): basis of mobility region from pBR322
    244..623     +  enhancer       CMV enhancer: human cytomegalovirus immediate early enhancer
    624..823     +  promoter       CMV promoter: human cytomegalovirus (CMV) immediate early promoter
    841..1021    +  LTR            5' LTR (truncated): truncated 5' long terminal repeat (LTR) from HIV-1
   1068..1193    +  misc_feature   HIV-1 Ψ: packaging signal of human immunodeficiency virus type 1
   1177..1540    +  CDS            HIV-1 gag (fragment): gag protein from human immunodeficiency virus 1; gag
   1686..1919    +  misc_feature   RRE: The Rev response element (RRE) of HIV-1 allows for Rev-dependent mRNA export from the nucleus to the cytoplasm.
   2296..2396    +  CDS            Rev (fragment): human immunodeficiency virus 1 (HIV-1) Rev protein; rev; enhances nuclear export of unspliced and incompletely spliced viral mRNAs
   2446..2563    +  misc_feature   cPPT/CTS: central polypurine tract and central termination sequence of HIV-1
   2613..2661    -  polyA_signal   poly(A) signal: synthetic polyadenylation signal
   2680..3268    -  misc_feature   WPRE: woodchuck hepatitis virus posttranscriptional regulatory element
   3398..3451    +  CDS            KanR (fragment): aminoglycoside phosphotransferase; aph(3')-Ia; confers resistance to kanamycin
   3567..3647    -  CDS            3xHA: three tandem HA epitope tags
   3654..4247    -  CDS            PuroR (fragment): puromycin N-acetyltransferase; pac from Streptomyces; confers resistance to puromycin
   4320..4367    -  CDS            nucleoplasmin NLS: bipartite nuclear localization signal from nucleoplasmin
   4368..8288    -  CDS            AsCpf1: CRISPR-associated protein from Acidaminococcus sp. BV3L6 (Zetsche et al., 2015)
   8336..8354    -  promoter       T7 promoter: promoter for bacteriophage T7 RNA polymerase
   8370..8403    -  LTR            5' LTR (truncated) (fragment): truncated 5' long terminal repeat (LTR) from HIV-1
   8399..8602    -  promoter       CMV promoter: human cytomegalovirus (CMV) immediate early promoter
   8603..8906    -  enhancer       CMV enhancer: human cytomegalovirus immediate early enhancer
   8980..9042    +  CDS            nef (fragment): NEF_HV1Z2 - Experimental evidence at protein level: Swiss-Prot protein existence level 1. Extracellular Nef protein targets CD4(+) T-lymphocytes for apoptosis by interacting with CXCR4 surface receptors. From Human immunodeficiency virus type 1 group M subtype D (isolate Z2/CDC-Z34) (HIV-1).
   9044..9277    +  LTR            3' LTR (ΔU3): self-inactivating 3' long terminal repeat (LTR) from HIV-1
   9309..9533    +  polyA_signal   bGH poly(A) signal: bovine growth hormone polyadenylation signal
   9537..9558    +  promoter       SV40 promoter (fragment): SV40 enhancer and early promoter
   9579..10007   +  rep_origin     f1 ori (sequence partly withheld): f1 bacteriophage origin of replication; arrow indicates direction of (+) strand synthesis
  10021..10350   +  promoter       SV40 promoter: SV40 enhancer and early promoter
  10398..10445   +  promoter       EM7 promoter: synthetic bacterial promoter&nbsp
  10464..10838   +  CDS            BleoR: antibiotic-binding protein; Sh ble from Streptoalloteichus hindustanus; confers resistance to bleomycin, phleomycin, and Zeocin™
  10848..10973   +  CDS            ble (fragment): BLE_KLEPN - Experimental evidence at protein level: Swiss-Prot protein existence level 1. Binding protein with a strong affinity to the bleomycin family of antibiotics. Binds to CL990; an antimitotic-antibiotic compound. From Klebsiella pneumoniae.
  10968..11089   +  polyA_signal   SV40 poly(A) signal: SV40 polyadenylation signal
  11160..11182   -  protein_bind   lac operator (fragment): The lac repressor binds to the lac operator to inhibit transcription in E. coli. This inhibition can be relieved by adding lactose or isopropyl-β-D-thiogalactopyranoside (IPTG). lac repressor encoded by lacI
  11186..11216   -  promoter       lac promoter: promoter for the E. coli lac operon
  11231..11252   -  protein_bind   CAP binding site: CAP binding activates transcription in the presence of cAMP. E. coli catabolite activator protein
  11265..11357   -  CDS            lacI (fragment): lac repressor; lacI; The lac repressor binds to the lac operator to inhibit transcription in E. coli. This inhibition can be relieved by adding lactose or isopropyl-β-D-thiogalactopyranoside (IPTG).
  11540..12128   -  rep_origin     ori: high-copy-number ColE1/pMB1/pBR322/pUC origin of replication
  12299..13159   -  CDS            AmpR: β-lactamase; bla; confers resistance to ampicillin, carbenicillin, and related antibiotics
  13160..13264   -  promoter       AmpR promoter: bla
>Addgene plasmid #128405 | pCI152-pLenti-SiT-Cas12a | addgene full sequence | sequence record 492876 | Addgene NGS Result
CCTGACGTCGACGGATCGGGAGATCTCCCGATCCCCTATGGTGCACTCTCAGTACAATCTGCTCTGATGC
CGCATAGTTAAGCCAGTATCTGCTCCCTGCTTGTGTGTTGGAGGTCGCTGAGTAGTGCGCGAGCAAAATT
TAAGCTACAACAAGGCAAGGCTTGACCGACAATTGCATGAAGAATCTGCTTAGGGTTAGGCGTTTTGCGC
TGCTTCGCGATGTACGGGCCAGATATACCCGTTGACATTGATTATTGACTAGTTATTAATAGTAATCAAT
TACGGGGTCATTAGTTCATAGCCCATATATGGAGTTCCGCGTTACATAACTTACGGTAAATGGCCCGCCT
GGCTGACCGCCCAACGACCCCCGCCCATTGACGTCAATAATGACGTATGTTCCCATAGTAACGCCAATAG
GGACTTTCCATTGACGTCAATGGGTGGAGTATTTACGGTAAACTGCCCACTTGGCAGTACATCAAGTGTA
TCATATGCCAAGTACGCCCCCTATTGACGTCAATGACGGTAAATGGCCCGCCTGGCATTATGCCCAGTAC
ATGACCTTATGGGACTTTCCTACTTGGCAGTACATCTACGTATTAGTCATCGCTATTACCATGGTGATGC
GGTTTTGGCAGTACATCAATGGGCGTGGATAGCGGTTTGACTCACGGGGATTTCCAAGTCTCCACCCCAT
TGACGTCAATGGGAGTTTGTTTTGGCACCAAAATCAACGGGACTTTCCAAAATGTCGTAACAACTCCGCC
CCATTGACGCAAATGGGCGGTAGGCGTGTACGGTGGGAGGTCTATATAAGCAGCGCGTTTTGCCTGTACT
GGGTCTCTCTGGTTAGACCAGATCTGAGCCTGGGAGCTCTCTGGCTAACTAGGGAACCCACTGCTTAAGC
CTCAATAAAGCTTGCCTTGAGTGCTTCAAGTAGTGTGTGCCCGTCTGTTGTGTGACTCTGGTAACTAGAG
ATCCCTCAGACCCTTTTAGTCAGTGTGGAAAATCTCTAGCAGTGGCGCCCGAACAGGGACTTGAAAGCGA
AAGGGAAACCAGAGGAGCTCTCTCGACGCAGGACTCGGCTTGCTGAAGCGCGCACGGCAAGAGGCGAGGG
GCGGCGACTGGTGAGTACGCCAAAAATTTTGACTAGCGGAGGCTAGAAGGAGAGAGATGGGTGCGAGAGC
GTCAGTATTAAGCGGGGGAGAATTAGATCGCGATGGGAAAAAATTCGGTTAAGGCCAGGGGGAAAGAAAA
AATATAAATTAAAACATATAGTATGGGCAAGCAGGGAGCTAGAACGATTCGCAGTTAATCCTGGCCTGTT
AGAAACATCAGAAGGCTGTAGACAAATACTGGGACAGCTACAACCATCCCTTCAGACAGGATCAGAAGAA
CTTAGATCATTATATAATACAGTAGCAACCCTCTATTGTGTGCATCAAAGGATAGAGATAAAAGACACCA
AGGAAGCTTTAGACAAGATAGAGGAAGAGCAAAACAAAAGTAAGACCACCGCACAGCAAGCGGCCGCTGA
TCTTCAGACCTGGAGGAGGAGATATGAGGGACAATTGGAGAAGTGAATTATATAAATATAAAGTAGTAAA
AATTGAACCATTAGGAGTAGCACCCACCAAGGCAAAGAGAAGAGTGGTGCAGAGAGAAAAAAGAGCAGTG
GGAATAGGAGCTTTGTTCCTTGGGTTCTTGGGAGCAGCAGGAAGCACTATGGGCGCAGCGTCAATGACGC
TGACGGTACAGGCCAGACAATTATTGTCTGGTATAGTGCAGCAGCAGAACAATTTGCTGAGGGCTATTGA
GGCGCAACAGCATCTGTTGCAACTCACAGTCTGGGGCATCAAGCAGCTCCAGGCAAGAATCCTGGCTGTG
GAAAGATACCTAAAGGATCAACAGCTCCTGGGGATTTGGGGTTGCTCTGGAAAACTCATTTGCACCACTG
CTGTGCCTTGGAATGCTAGTTGGAGTAATAAATCTCTGGAACAGATTTGGAATCACACGACCTGGATGGA
GTGGGACAGAGAAATTAACAATTACACAAGCTTAATACACTCCTTAATTGAAGAATCGCAAAACCAGCAA
GAAAAGAATGAACAAGAATTATTGGAATTAGATAAATGGGCAAGTTTGTGGAATTGGTTTAACATAACAA
ATTGGCTGTGGTATATAAAATTATTCATAATGATAGTAGGAGGCTTGGTAGGTTTAAGAATAGTTTTTGC
TGTACTTTCTATAGTGAATAGAGTTAGGCAGGGATATTCACCATTATCGTTTCAGACCCACCTCCCAACC
CCGAGGGGACCCGACAGGCCCGAAGGAATAGAAGAAGAAGGTGGAGAGAGAGACAGAGACAGATCCATTC
GATTAGTGAACGGATCGGCACTGCGTGCGCCAATTCTGCAGACAAATGGCAGTATTCATCCACAATTTTA
AAAGAAAAGGGGGGATTGGGGGGTACAGTGCAGGGGAAAGAATAGTAGACATAATAGCAACAGACATACA
AACTAAAGAATTACAAAAACAAATTACAAAAATTCAAAATTTTCGGGTTTATTACAGGGACAGCAGAGAT
CCAGTTTGGTTAATTAAGGTACCACACAAAAAACCAACACACAGATCTAATGAAAATAAAGATCTTTTAT
TACGCGTCATGGATTCGAGGCGGGGAGGCGGCCCAAAGGGAGATCCGACTCGTCTGAGGGCGAAGGCGAA
GACGCGGAAGAGGCCGCAGAGCCGGCAGCAGGCCGCGGGAAGGAAGGTCCGCTGGATTGAGGGCCGAAGG
GACGTAGCAGAAGGACGTCCCGCGCAGAATCCAGGTGGCAACACAGGCGAGCAGCCAAGGAAAGGACGAT
GATTTCCCCGACAACACCACGGAATTGTCAGTGCCCAACAGCCGAGCCCCTGTCCAGCAGCGGGCAAGGC
AGGCGGCGATGAGTTCCGCCGTGGCAATAGGGAGGGGGAAAGCGAAAGTCCCGGAAAGGAGCTGACAGGT
GGTGGCAATGCCCCAACCAGTGGGGGTTGCGTCAGCAAACACAGTGCACACCACGCCACGTTGCCTGACA
ACGGGCCACAACTCCTCATAAAGAGACAGCAACCAGGATTTATACAAGGAGGAGAAAATGAAAGCCATAC
GGGAAGCAATAGCATGATACAAAGGCATTAAAGCAGCGTATCCACATAGCGTAAAAGGAGCAACATAGTT
AAGAATACCAGTCAATCTTTCACAAATTTTGTAATCCAGAGGTTGATTGTCGACTTAACGCGATCTATGT
CTAGAATCTACAAGAGTAGAAATTAGAGACGAGAAATCATGAAAGCTTGTGAAATAGCTGTTGAAGCTGG
ATTAGAATTTGCGTCTCCATCTACAAGAGTAGAAATTTCGCAGACCAATACCAGGATCTTGCCATCCTAT
GGAACTGCCTCGGTGAGTTTTGCTTTTTTTTTTTTAAAGCTAGGGAAAGGCCAAAAAGCAAAACCTGAGA
AAACAAAAGGTTGTTTTCTCAGGAAAAGAAAAACCTTTACAACCCTACTGACGAATCGAATTCTTAGGCA
TAGTCGGGGACATCATATGGGTATGCATAATCAGGCACGTCGTAGGGATAAGCGTAATCTGGAACATCGT
ATGGGTAGGATCCGGCACCGGGCTTGCGGGTCATGCACCAGGTGCGCGGTCCTTCGGGCACCTCGACGTC
GGCGGTGACGGTGAAGCCGAGCCGCTCGTAGAAGGGGAGGTTGCGGGGCGCGGAGGTCTCCAGGAAGGCG
GGCACCCCGGCGCGCTCGGCCGCCTCCACTCCGGGGAGCACGACGGCGCTGCCCAGACCCTTGCCCTGGT
GGTCGGGCGAGACTCCGACGGTGGCCAGGAACCACGCGGGCTCCTTGGGCCGGTGCGGCGCCAGGAGGCC
TTCCATCTGTTGCTGCGCGGCCAGCCGGGAACCGCTCAACTCGGCCATGCGCGGGCCGATCTCGGCGAAC
ACCGCCCCCGCTTCGACGCTCTCCGGCGTGGTCCAGACCGCCACGGCGGCGCCGTCGTCCGCGACCCACA
CCTTGCCGATGTCGAGCCCGACGCGCGTGAGGAAGAGTTCTTGCAGCTCGGTGACCCGCTCGATGTGGCG
GTCCGGATCGACGGTGTGGCGCGTGGCGGGGTAGTCGGCGAACGCGGCGGCGAGGGTGCGTACGGCCCTG
GGGACGTCGTCGCGGGTGGCGAGGCGCACCGTGGGCTTGTACTCGGTTGGCCCGGGATTCTCTTCGACAT
CCCCTGCTTGTTTCAACAGGGAGAAGTTAGTGGCTCCGCTTCCGGATCCCTTTTTCTTTTTTGCCTGGCC
GGCCTTTTTCGTGGCCGCCGGCCTTTTGTTGCGCAGCTCCTGGATGTAGGCCAGCCAGTCCTGATTGGAG
ATGCCGTTCTGCAGCTTCAGATCCTTGCTCTCCTTCAGGTGATTCAGCAGCAGCTGGCCCTTCAGGGCGA
TGTGGTAGGCGCCATTGGCATCGGCGTCCATGGGCCACTCTGGGTTCTGAAACCGGGAGTCGAAGCACAC
GCCATTCAGATCGCGCACGGGGCTGTTGATATAGTCCTCGCCTGTGGCGGCATTGGAGTTCCGCATCTGC
AGCACGCTGCGGATCAGGGCCACCATGGTGTCGATGGCGTGAGAATCGTCATTCTCCAGCAGCTTTGGCA
GGATGTTGGAGCCATCCCTGAACACGATGCCCTTCTCCTCCAGCAGGGCGATCAGCTCGTTGGCAGGATA
CAGGTCCCGGTATCTGCCGGTGAATCTGTGATTCTCGATCACTGGCACGATTCTCTTGCCGGCGATGAAA
GGGGTGCCCTTGGCGTCAAACTGTGTCTCGTTCTTCTCGAACACGATATCCCATGCAGGCATAAAGCCGG
GCAGGCCCCTCTGGAAGGACAGATTTCTGTTCATCTTAAAGTGCAGGATGAAGTCGCCGGTTTTCACGTC
GTAGTGCAGAAAGTCGAAGCCCTCCAGGAAGTGCTTGCGGCTCTCGTGATTCTTGATGGTTTTCCACACG
AAGGGGTCCACGAAGCCGGTCAGGGGATCGATCTTAGATGTATATGGGGCAGGCACGTAAAACAGGAAGC
CAGACTGGGTGCCCATCTTGGCAAAGGAGGTGAACTGGTCTGTCAGCTGGTATGGGTTCAGCACGCCTCC
CACTTTCTCTGCTGGATAGTCCTTCAGCACCAGGCAATTCAGCTTATCGATCAGCATCTTCTCGAACTGC
TGGTACACGGCCTTCTCGGCGATGCCGGTCCTCTTGCTCTTAAAGCCGAAATTCAGGTTCTCCAGCACCA
CCACGGCCTGGTAGTGGATCATCAGGTCCACGATCTCGTGGATGACCTGGCTCAGATAGCCCTGCTTCAG
ATCCTTGATTGTGCCCACCACAGACCAGGCCTGCCTTGCTGCCACCCTCTCCTTCTCCCTGTTGTCCAGC
TTCTTCTGGTAATCAAACTGCTGGATGGTGTTCAGGCTCCGCTGCTCCAGGATCTTGCCGGTGGAGTCGA
TCACTGTGATATAGATCAGGTTTCTCTCGCCCCGATCGATGCCGATGATAGGTGTCTCGGGGTGCTCCTT
CAGGTAGGCATTCACCCTCTGGTTGAACTTAGATGGGGAATTGGCGGCCTGATAGTTCAGTGTGATAGGC
ACGTGGAAAAAGAACTTGTCGCTGGTAAAGCGCCTATCCTTGATGATCTCGTGAGACACCTCCTTGGTGA
TCACGTTGGGCAGCAGGGCCCTGGCCTCATCAGACAGGTCGTGGGACAGTCTGTGATTCACATAGTCGTA
CAGCTCCTGGTACAGGGTGTCGGGGATTGGGGTTTTCTGATCCTTCAGCTTCTTGTTCAGCATCTTCTCT
CCCAGCCGGTGTGCCATCCTCTTCATCCTGGACTTAGGGCGGTAGAACAGCTCGGCCTGGCCATTCAGCT
TGATGCTTGTCTTGGCCAGGTTCTCTGGAGAAAACAGGCCGGTCCAATACAGTGTGTGCAGATTAGGCTT
GCCGTGGTGGCCCTTGGCAAAGTCCTTGTTATAGATCTGGAACAGGTACAGCTTGCCTGTCTCCACGGCA
TCCATGATCTCCTTCTCGGCGATTCTCTGGAAGCTGATGTGGTACAGCAGGGGATTCAGCTCGGCATAGT
ACTCGCCCAGGTCCTTATACTGAGAGGATGGCCGCAGGCTAGACAGATCGATAGAGGTTGTCTTGGTATA
CTTGGACAGAAAATCCCTTGTGAAGTCGATCCACTTGCACAGGGCCTCTCTGTAGCCCTTCTGGTCGCCG
GTTTTCTTGGCGTAGGCTGTCTGAAACTTCTTTGGCTCCTTCTCAGGATTGTTCAGGTCGTAGATCTCCT
TTGTGATCTCCAGAGGCTCGATGAAATTGTTGGACAGCAGGATGGGGGTTGTGTGGGTCTGAAAGTGGGC
TGTCACGGCCTTCAGCTGGGTGCTGCACTTTGGGATCATCTTGGCGGCATCAGGGAAGTAGTCATAGTAC
ATCTTATCAAAGCCCTCGCTGGTTTTCTCTGTGGGCTCGAAGCTCAGGGCCTTATACCTGCCCTTCTGCT
TTGGCATGATGCCCAGATAGTACAGGCCGTTCTTCACAAACAGGATGGCGCCATTGTTCTTCTCCTTATT
CACGTCCCAGCCAGAGGCCAGTGTAGGCATCTGAAAGTTCAGCTTGAACTTCTCCACGGAGTAGGGCTTC
TTGGTGGCATAATTTCTGGCCTTGTTGTAGAAGCTCAGAGAAGGCTCCATCTCCAGCTTGATGCCGGTCA
GCCGGGCAGAGAACTCGGGGTCCACCTCGTTGGACTCATCCACGGCAAACCAGTCCAGCAGGTGGTACAG
GCCCAGCAGGCTGTCCAGCTGAGACTTCAGGATCTCCTTCTCCTCCTGCTTCTTCAGGGTTGTAGGCAGT
GGCTGATCCAGGGCGGCGTGTGCGTGGGACAGGATCTCGCTGGTTTTCTGCTTGAAGGCCTCGCTCAGCT
CCTTGCCTGCGGCAGAGATGATCTCCTGCAGGTTGATATCCTCGTGCTTCAGGCTGCGCTGCACCTTCTC
CTTGGCAGACTTGGTGATCTTGCCTGTCAGCTCGGAGATTCTCCGCTCATACAGGGCATTCCTCAGTGTA
TCCCAGTGGTCGCACAGGGCGCTGCTGATTGTCTCCAGCTTCTTGTGGCTGATGAAGATGTGTGTCAGGT
CGATGCTGTTCAGCTCGTTAAACAGGGCCTCGGCTGTCTCCAGCACGTTCTCGTTTCTCAGCAGTGTCTT
GTACTTGCAGAAGGACTGGATCACTTCCTCGTCGCTCTTAAACTCCTCCAGGATGAAAGACAGGGTGTTC
CTATCGGACAGGATCTGCTTAAACAGGGGGATGAATCTGTGTGGCAGGGAGGCGATGATGTGGGCTGTCT
CATCATTCTTCTGGATGGCCAGATTCAGCACCTCGTTCAGGCCCTTGATCTTCTCGGTGCCTGCCTCCCG
AGAGATTCCTCCCAGCAGCTGGTTATACAGGTCGATCTGGGTCTGTGTCAGCAGCTGGTTATAAAAAGGG
AAGGAAAACACCTCCTCGATGGAGGTGCTCACGAAGATGCCGATGGCCTTCTTCACGTTCTCAAAGTGCT
CCCGCAGGCTGGGCACGGCGGTGATCAGGCGTGTGAAGATGTGACAATTCTCCTTAAACTTGGGGAAGTT
GTCCTGCACGATGCGGTGTGGGATGGCTGTGCTGATATCCTCGGCGCTGAACACGTTCTTCCTGTTCTCA
TAAAAGCCGGAGAAGTAGGTTGTAAACTTGTCGAAGCTCCGCAGCAGGGCGTTCTCGTGCTCGGTTGTGG
TCACGGTGCCCAGCTGCTTCAGCACCTTGCCATTAAACAGCTCGGCCTTGAACAGGCCCTTGTAGATCTC
GGCGTGTCTCTTATTGATGGCATCGGTCAGGTTGTCTGTCCGGCCGATGAAGTAGTCGTGGATGGCATTG
CGATATGTGGCCTGCTCCTCGATCAGGGCGTTCCTTGTCTCCTCGGTTTTCTCCTTTCTATAGGAGTCGA
TGGCGGCGCTCAGGTTCTCCCAATCCAGCTGCACCAGCTGCAGGCACTGGTCGGCATAGGTCTTGTAGAT
CCGATCGATGATGGGCTTCAGCTCCTTGTAGTGATCATTGCGGGCCTTGTCCTCCTCGATGAAGCCCTGC
TCCTGGATGTGCTTCAGGGTCTTGCCCTGTGGGATCAGCTCAAACCGCAGTGTCTTGCTCACCTGATACA
GGTTGGTAAAGCCCTCGAACTGTGTCATGGTGGCGGTACCAAGCTTAAGTTTAAACGCTAGCCAGCTTGG
GTCTCCCTATAGTGAGTCGTATTAATTTCGATAAGCCAGTAAGCAGTGGGTTCTCTAGTTAGCCAGAGAG
CTCTGCTTATATAGACCTCCCACCGTACACGCCTACCGCCCATTTGCGTCAATGGGGCGGAGTTGTTACG
ACATTTTGGAAAGTCCCGTTGATTTTGGTGCCAAAACAAACTCCCATTGACGTCAATGGGGTGGAGACTT
GGAAATCCCCGTGAGTCAAACCGCTATCCACGCCCATTGATGTACTGCCAAAACCGCATCACCATGGTAA
TAGCGATGACTAATACGTAGATGTACTGCCAAGTAGGAAAGTCCCATAAGGTCATGTACTGGGCATAATG
CCAGGCGGGCCATTTACCGTCATTGACGTCAATAGGGGGCGTACTTGGCATATGATACACTTGATGTACT
GCCAAGTGGGCAGTTTACCGTAAATACTCCACCCATTGACGTCAATGGAAAGTCCCTATTGGCGTTACTA
TGGGAACATACGTCATTATTGACGTCAATGGGCGGGGGTCGTTGGGCGGTCAGCCAGGCGGGCCATTTAC
CGTAAGTTATGTAACGCGGAACTCCATATATGGGCTATGAACTAATGACCCCGTAATTGATTACTATTAA
TAACTAGTCACGCTCGAGTTTAAGACCAATGACTTACAAGGCAGCTGTAGATCTTAGCCACTTTTTAAAA
GAAAAGGGGGGACTGGAAGGGCTAATTCACTCCCAACGAAGACAAGATCTGCTTTTTGCTTGTACTGGGT
CTCTCTGGTTAGACCAGATCTGAGCCTGGGAGCTCTCTGGCTAACTAGGGAACCCACTGCTTAAGCCTCA
ATAAAGCTTGCCTTGAGTGCTTCAAGTAGTGTGTGCCCGTCTGTTGTGTGACTCTGGTAACTAGAGATCC
CTCAGACCCTTTTAGTCAGTGTGGAAAATCTCTAGCAGGGCCCGTTTAAACCCGCTGATCAGCCTCGACT
GTGCCTTCTAGTTGCCAGCCATCTGTTGTTTGCCCCTCCCCCGTGCCTTCCTTGACCCTGGAAGGTGCCA
CTCCCACTGTCCTTTCCTAATAAAATGAGGAAATTGCATCGCATTGTCTGAGTAGGTGTCATTCTATTCT
GGGGGGTGGGGTGGGGCAGGACAGCAAGGGGGAGGATTGGGAAGACAATAGCAGGCATGCTGGGGATGCG
GTGGGCTCTATGGCTTCTGAGGCGGAAAGAACCAGCTGGGGCTCTAGGGGGTATCCCC
[124 nt withheld, positions 9579-9702]
C
[91 nt withheld, positions 9704-9794]
A
[49 nt withheld, positions 9796-9844]
CCTTTGACGTTGGAGTCCACGTTCTTT
[37 nt withheld, positions 9872-9908]
ACCCTATCTCGGTCTATTCTTTTGATTTATAAGGGATTTTGCCGATTTCGGCCTATTGGTTAAAAAATGA
GCTGATTTAACAAAAATTTAACGCGAATTAATTCTGTGGAATGTGTGTCAGTTAGGGTGTGGAAAGTCCC
CAGGCTCCCCAGCAGGCAGAAGTATGCAAAGCATGCATCTCAATTAGTCAGCAACCAGGTGTGGAAAGTC
CCCAGGCTCCCCAGCAGGCAGAAGTATGCAAAGCATGCATCTCAATTAGTCAGCAACCATAGTCCCGCCC
CTAACTCCGCCCATCCCGCCCCTAACTCCGCCCAGTTCCGCCCATTCTCCGCCCCATGGCTGACTAATTT
TTTTTATTTATGCAGAGGCCGAGGCCGCCTCTGCCTCTGAGCTATTCCAGAAGTAGTGAGGAGGCTTTTT
TGGAGGCCTAGGCTTTTGCAAAAAGCTCCCGGGAGCTTGTATATCCATTTTCGGATCTGATCAGCACGTG
TTGACAATTAATCATCGGCATAGTATATCGGCATAGTATAATACGACAAGGTGAGGAACTAAACCATGGC
CAAGTTGACCAGTGCCGTTCCGGTGCTCACCGCGCGCGACGTCGCCGGAGCGGTCGAGTTCTGGACCGAC
CGGCTCGGGTTCTCCCGGGACTTCGTGGAGGACGACTTCGCCGGTGTGGTCCGGGACGACGTGACCCTGT
TCATCAGCGCGGTCCAGGACCAGGTGGTGCCGGACAACACCCTGGCCTGGGTGTGGGTGCGCGGCCTGGA
CGAGCTGTACGCCGAGTGGTCGGAGGTCGTGTCCACGAACTTCCGGGACGCCTCCGGGCCGGCCATGACC
GAGATCGGCGAGCAGCCGTGGGGGCGGGAGTTCGCCCTGCGCGACCCGGCCGGCAACTGCGTGCACTTCG
TGGCCGAGGAGCAGGACTGACACGTGCTACGAGATTTCGATTCCACCGCCGCCTTCTATGAAAGGTTGGG
CTTCGGAATCGTTTTCCGGGACGCCGGCTGGATGATCCTCCAGCGCGGGGATCTCATGCTGGAGTTCTTC
GCCCACCCCAACTTGTTTATTGCAGCTTATAATGGTTACAAATAAAGCAATAGCATCACAAATTTCACAA
ATAAAGCATTTTTTTCACTGCATTCTAGTTGTGGTTTGTCCAAACTCATCAATGTATCTTATCATGTCTG
TATACCGTCGACCTCTAGCTAGAGCTTGGCGTAATCATGGTCATAGCTGTTTCCTGTGTGAAATTGTTAT
CCGCTCACAATTCCACACAACATACGAGCCGGAAGCATAAAGTGTAAAGCCTGGGGTGCCTAATGAGTGA
GCTAACTCACATTAATTGCGTTGCGCTCACTGCCCGCTTTCCAGTCGGGAAACCTGTCGTGCCAGCTGCA
TTAATGAATCGGCCAACGCGCGGGGAGAGGCGGTTTGCGTATTGGGCGCTCTTCCGCTTCCTCGCTCACT
GACTCGCTGCGCTCGGTCGTTCGGCTGCGGCGAGCGGTATCAGCTCACTCAAAGGCGGTAATACGGTTAT
CCACAGAATCAGGGGATAACGCAGGAAAGAACATGTGAGCAAAAGGCCAGCAAAAGGCCAGGAACCGTAA
AAAGGCCGCGTTGCTGGCGTTTTTCCATAGGCTCCGCCCCCCTGACGAGCATCACAAAAATCGACGCTCA
AGTCAGAGGTGGCGAAACCCGACAGGACTATAAAGATACCAGGCGTTTCCCCCTGGAAGCTCCCTCGTGC
GCTCTCCTGTTCCGACCCTGCCGCTTACCGGATACCTGTCCGCCTTTCTCCCTTCGGGAAGCGTGGCGCT
TTCTCATAGCTCACGCTGTAGGTATCTCAGTTCGGTGTAGGTCGTTCGCTCCAAGCTGGGCTGTGTGCAC
GAACCCCCCGTTCAGCCCGACCGCTGCGCCTTATCCGGTAACTATCGTCTTGAGTCCAACCCGGTAAGAC
ACGACTTATCGCCACTGGCAGCAGCCACTGGTAACAGGATTAGCAGAGCGAGGTATGTAGGCGGTGCTAC
AGAGTTCTTGAAGTGGTGGCCTAACTACGGCTACACTAGAAGAACAGTATTTGGTATCTGCGCTCTGCTG
AAGCCAGTTACCTTCGGAAAAAGAGTTGGTAGCTCTTGATCCGGCAAACAAACCACCGCTGGTAGCGGTG
GTTTTTTTGTTTGCAAGCAGCAGATTACGCGCAGAAAAAAAGGATCTCAAGAAGATCCTTTGATCTTTTC
TACGGGGTCTGACGCTCAGTGGAACGAAAACTCACGTTAAGGGATTTTGGTCATGAGATTATCAAAAAGG
ATCTTCACCTAGATCCTTTTAAATTAAAAATGAAGTTTTAAATCAATCTAAAGTATATATGAGTAAACTT
GGTCTGACAGTTACCAATGCTTAATCAGTGAGGCACCTATCTCAGCGATCTGTCTATTTCGTTCATCCAT
AGTTGCCTGACTCCCCGTCGTGTAGATAACTACGATACGGGAGGGCTTACCATCTGGCCCCAGTGCTGCA
ATGATACCGCGAGACCCACGCTCACCGGCTCCAGATTTATCAGCAATAAACCAGCCAGCCGGAAGGGCCG
AGCGCAGAAGTGGTCCTGCAACTTTATCCGCCTCCATCCAGTCTATTAATTGTTGCCGGGAAGCTAGAGT
AAGTAGTTCGCCAGTTAATAGTTTGCGCAACGTTGTTGCCATTGCTACAGGCATCGTGGTGTCACGCTCG
TCGTTTGGTATGGCTTCATTCAGCTCCGGTTCCCAACGATCAAGGCGAGTTACATGATCCCCCATGTTGT
GCAAAAAAGCGGTTAGCTCCTTCGGTCCTCCGATCGTTGTCAGAAGTAAGTTGGCCGCAGTGTTATCACT
CATGGTTATGGCAGCACTGCATAATTCTCTTACTGTCATGCCATCCGTAAGATGCTTTTCTGTGACTGGT
GAGTACTCAACCAAGTCATTCTGAGAATAGTGTATGCGGCGACCGAGTTGCTCTTGCCCGGCGTCAATAC
GGGATAATACCGCGCCACATAGCAGAACTTTAAAAGTGCTCATCATTGGAAAACGTTCTTCGGGGCGAAA
ACTCTCAAGGATCTTACCGCTGTTGAGATCCAGTTCGATGTAACCCACTCGTGCACCCAACTGATCTTCA
GCATCTTTTACTTTCACCAGCGTTTCTGGGTGAGCAAAAACAGGAAGGCAAAATGCCGCAAAAAAGGGAA
TAAGGGCGACACGGAAATGTTGAATACTCATACTCTTCCTTTTTCAATATTATTGAAGCATTTATCAGGG
TTATTGTCTCATGAGCGGATACATATTTGAATGTATTTAGAAAAATAAACAAATAGGGGTTCCGCGCACA
TTTCCCCGAAAAGTGCCA
